>Addgene plasmid #197572 | pNeg-Ma-barnase-TAG3-TAG45 | addgene full sequence | sequence record 388086 | Addgene NGS Result
CCGGAAGGAGCTGACTGGGTTGAAGGCTCTCATCACCGTCATCACCGAAACGCGCGAGGCAGCAGATCAA
TTCGCGCGCGAAGGCGAAGCGGCATGCATAATGTGCCTGTCAAATGGACGAAGCAGGGATTCTGCAAACC
CTATGCTACTCCGTCAAGCCGTCAATTGTCTGATTCGTTACCAATTATGACAACTTGACGGCTACATCAT
TCACTTTTTCTTCACAACCGGCACGGAACTCGCTCGGGCTGGCCCCGGTGCATTTTTTAAATACCCGCGA
GAAATAGAGTTGATCGTCAAAACCAACATTGCGACCGACGGTGGCGATAGGCATCCGGGTGGTGCTCAAA
AGCAGCTTCGCCTGGCTGATACGTTGGTCCTCGCGCCAGCTTAAGACGCTAATCCCTAACTGCTGGCGGA
AAAGATGTGACAGACGCGACGGCGACAAGCAAACATGCTGTGCGACGCTGGCGATATCAAAATTGCTGTC
TGCCAGGTGATCGCTGATGTACTGACAAGCCTCGCGTACCCGATTATCCATCGGTGGATGGAGCGACTCG
TTAATCGCTTCCATGCGCCGCAGTAACAATTGCTCAAGCAGATTTATCGCCAGCAGCTCCGAATAGCGCC
CTTCCCCTTGCCCGGCGTTAATGATTTGCCCAAACAGGTCGCTGAAATGCGGCTGGTGCGCTTCATCCGG
GCGAAAGAACCCCGTATTGGCAAATATTGACGGCCAGTTAAGCCATTCATGCCAGTAGGCGCGCGGACGA
AAGTAAACCCACTGGTGATACCATTCGCGAGCCTCCGGATGACGACCGTAGTGATGAATCTCTCCTGGCG
GGAACAGCAAAATATCACCCGGTCGGCAAACAAATTCTCGTCCCTGATTTTTCACCACCCCCTGACCGCG
AATGGTGAGATTGAGAATATAACCTTTCATTCCCAGCGGTCGGTCGATAAAAAAATCGAGATAACCGTTG
GCCTCAATCGGCGTTAAACCCGCCACCAGATGGGCATTAAACGAGTATCCCGGCAGCAGGGGATCATTTT
GCGCTTCAGCCATACTTTTCATACTCCCGCCATTCAGAGAAGAAACCAATTGTCCATATTGCATCAGACA
TTGCCGTCACTGCGTCTTTTACTGGCTCTTCTCGCTAACCAAACCGGTAACCCCGCTTATTAAAAGCATT
CTGTAACAAAGCGGGACCAAAGCCATGACAAAAACGCGTAACAAAAGTGTCTATAATCACGGCAGAAAAG
TCCACATTGATTATTTGCACGGCGTCACACTTTGCTATGCCATAGCATTTTTATCCATAAGATTAGCGGA
TCCTACCTGACGCTTTTTATCGCAACTCTCTACTGTTTCTCCATACCCGTTTTTTGGGCTAACAGGAGGA
ATTAACCATGGGATAGGTTATCAACACGTTTGACGGGGTTGCGGATTATCTTCAGACATATCATAAGCTA
CCTGATAATTACATTACAAAATCAGAAGCACAAGCCCTCGGCTGGGTGGCATCAAAAGGGAACCTTGCAT
AGGTCGCTCCGGGGAAAAGCATCGGCGGAGACATCTTCTCAAACAGGGAAGGCAAACTCCCGGGCAAAAG
CGGACGAACATGGCGTGAAGCGGATATTAACTATACATCAGGCTTCAGAAATTCAGACCGGATTCTTTAC
TCAAGCGACTGGCTGATTTACAAAACAACGGACCATTATCAGACCTTTACAAAAATCAGATAACTCGAGA
TCTGCAGCTGGTACCATATGGGAATTCGAAGCTTGGCTGTTTTGGCGGATGAGAGAAGATTTTCAGCCTG
ATACAGATTAAATCAGAACGCAGAAGCGGTCTGATAAAACAGAATTTGCCTGGCGGCAGTAGCGCGGTGG
TCCCACCTGACCCCATGCCGAACTCAGAAGTGAAACGCCGTAGCGCCGATGGTAGTGTGGGGTCTCCCCA
TGCGAGAGTAGGGAACTGCCAGGCATCAAATAAAACGAAAGGCTCAGTCGAAAGACTGGGCCTTTCGTTT
TATCTGTTGTTTGTCGGTGAACGCTCTCCTGAGTAGGACAAATCCGCCGGGAGCGGATTTGAACGTTGCG
AAGCAACGGCCCGGAGGGTGGCGGGCAGGACGCCCGCCATAAACTGCCAGGCATCAAATTAAGCAGAAGG
CCATCCTGACGGATGGCCTTTTTGCGTTTCTACAAACTCTTCAGGCATTTGAGAAGCACACGGTCACACT
GCTTCCGGTAGTCAATAAACCGGTAAACCAGCAATAGACATAAGCGGCTATTTAACGACCCTGCCCTGAA
CCGACGACCGGGTCGAATTTGCTTTCGAATTTCTGCCATTCATCCGCTTATTATCACTTATTCAGGCGTA
GCAACCAGGCGTTTAAGGGCACCAATAACTGCCTTAAAAAAATTACGCCCCGCCCTGCCACTCATCGCAG
TACTGTTGTAATTCATTAAGCATTCTGCCGACATGGAAGCCATCACAAACGGCATGATGAACCTGAATCG
CCAGCGGCATCAGCACCTTGTCGCCTTGCGTATAATATTTGCCCATAGTGAAAACGGGGGCGAAGAAGTT
GTCCATATTGGCCACGTTTAAATCAAAACTGGTGAAACTCACCCAGGGATTGGCTGAGACGAAAAACATA
TTCTCAATAAACCCTTTAGGGAAATAGGCCAGGTTTTCACCGTAACACGCCACATCTTGCGAATATATGT
GTAGAAACTGCCGGAAATCGTCGTGGTATTCACTCCAGAGCGATGAAAACGTTTCAGTTTGCTCATGGAA
AACGGTGTAACAAGGGTGAACACTATCCCATATCACCAGCTCACCGTCTTTCATTGCCATACGGAACTCC
GGATGAGCATTCATCAGGCGGGCAAGAATGTGAATAAAGGCCGGATAAAACTTGTGCTTATTTTTCTTTA
CGGTCTTTAAAAAGGCCGTAATATCCAGCTGAACGGTCTGGTTATAGGTACATTGAGCAACTGACTGAAA
TGTCTCAAAATGTTCTTTACGATGCCATTGGGATATATCAACGGTGGTATATCCAGTGATTTTTTTCTCC
ATTTTAGCTTCCTTAGCTCCTGAAAATCTCGATAACTCAAAAAATACGCCCGGTAGTGATCTTATTTCAT
TATGGTGAAAGTTGGAACCTCTTACGTGCCGATCAACGTCTCATTTTCGCCAAAAGTTGGCCCAGGGCTT
CCCGGTATCAACAGGGACACCAGGATTTATTTATTCTGCGAAGTGATCTTCCGTCACAGGTATTTATTCG
GCGCAAAGTGCGTCGGGTGATGCTGCCAACTTACTGATTTAGTGTATGATGGTGTTTTTGAGGTGCTCCA
GTGGCTTCTGTTTCTATCAGCTGTCCCTCCTGTTCAGCTACTGACGGGGTGGTGCGTAACGGCAAAAGCA
CCGCCGGACATCAGCGCTAGCGGCGTTCTGTTGCCCGTCTCACTGGTGAAAAGAAAAACAACCCTGGCGC
CGCTTCTTTGAGCGAACGATCAAAAATAAGTGGCGCCCCATCAAAAAAATATTCTCAACATAAAAAACTT
TGTGTAATACTTGTAACGCTAGATCTGGGGGACGGTCCGGCGACCAGCGGGTCTCTAAAACCTAGCATAG
CGGGGTTCGACACCCCGGTCTCTCGCCAACTAGTATCCTTAGCGAAAGCTAAGGATTTTTTTTAAGCTTG
GCACTGGCCGTCGTTTTACAACGTCGTGACTGGGAAAACCCTGGCGTTACCCAACTTAATCGCCTTGCAG
CACATCCCCCTTTCGCCAGGTATACTGGCTTACTATGTTGGCACTGATGAGGGTGTCAGTGAAGTGCTTC
ATGTGGCAGGAGAAAAAAGGCTGCACCGGTGCGTCAGCAGAATATGTGATACAGGATATATTCCGCTTCC
TCGCTCACTGACTCGCTACGCTCGGTCGTTCGACTGCGGCGAGCGGAAATGGCTTACGAACGGGGCGGAG
ATTTCCTGGAAGATGCCAGGAAGATACTTAACAGGGAAGTGAGAGGGCCGCGGCAAAGCCGTTTTTCCAT
AGGCTCCGCCCCCCTGACAAGCATCACGAAATCTGACGCTCAAATCAGTGGTGGCGAAACCCGACAGGAC
TATAAAGATACCAGGCGTTTCCCCCTGGCGGCTCCCTCGTGCGCTCTCCTGTTCCTGCCTTTCGGTTTAC
CGGTGTCATTCCGCTGTTATGGCCGCGTTTGTCTCATTCCACGCCTGACACTCAGTTCCGGGTAGGCAGT
TCGCTCCAAGCTGGACTGTATGCACGAACCCCCCGTTCAGTCCGACCGCTGCGCCTTATCCGGTAACTAT
CGTCTTGAGTCCAACCCGGAAAGACATGCAAAAGCACCACTGGCAGCAGCCACTGGTAATTGATTTAGAG
GAGTTAGTCTTGAAGTCATGCGCCGGTTAAGGCTAAACTGAAAGGACAAGTTTTGGTGACTGCGCTCCTC
CAAGCCAGTTACCTCGGTTCAAAGAGTTGGTAGCTCAGAGAACCTTCGAAAAACCGCCCTGCAAGGCGGT
TTTTTCGTTTTCAGAGCAAGAGATTACGCGCAGACCAAAACGATCTCAAGAAGATCATCTTATTAATCAG
ATAAAATATTTCTAGATTTCAGTGCAATTTATCTCTTCAAATGTAGCACCTGAAGTCAGCCCCATACGAT
ATAAGTTGTAATTCTCATGTTAGTCATGCCCCGCGCCCA
Features (pLannotate 1.2.2; 16 found; start..end, strand, type, name):
     33..63      -  CDS            rop (fragment): Rop protein, which maintains plasmids at low copy number; rop
    185..1063    -  CDS            araC: L-arabinose regulatory protein; araC
   1090..1374    +  promoter       araBAD promoter: araBAD; promoter of the L-arabinose operon of E. coli; the araC regulatory gene is transcribed in the opposite direction (Guzman et al., 1995)
   1415..1743    +  CDS            barnase (fragment): ribonuclease from Bacillus amyloliquefaciens The barnase gene is lethal in standard bacterial transformation strains.
   1868..1983    +  ncRNA          5S rRNA: Accession: RF00001 - 5S ribosomal RNA
   1987..2073    +  terminator     rrnB T1 terminator: Escherichia coli rrnB; transcription terminator T1 from the E. coli rrnB gene
   2165..2192    +  terminator     rrnB T2 terminator: transcription terminator T2 from the E. coli rrnB gene
   2423..3082    -  CDS            CmR: chloramphenicol acetyltransferase; cat; confers resistance to chloramphenicol
   3083..3185    -  promoter       cat promoter: promoter of the E. coli cat gene encoding chloramphenicol acetyltransferase
   3306..3449    +  mobile_element IS1 (fragment): prokaryotic transposable element IS1
   3458..3501    +  CDS            lacI (fragment): lac repressor; lacI; The lac repressor binds to the lac operator to inhibit transcription in E. coli. This inhibition can be relieved by adding lactose or isopropyl-β-D-thiogalactopyranoside (IPTG).
   3675..3704    +  terminator     bacterial terminator (fragment): putative bacterial transcription terminator
   3712..3799    +  CDS            lacZα (fragment): LacZα fragment of β-galactosidase; lacZ fragment
   3911..3966    -  rep_origin     RSF ori (fragment): Plasmids containing the RSF 1030 origin of replication can be propagated in E. coli cells that contain additional plasmids with compatible origins.
   4054..4599    -  rep_origin     p15A ori: Plasmids containing the medium-copy-number p15A origin of replication can be propagated in E. coli cells that contain a second plasmid with the ColE1 origin.
   4711..32      -  CDS            TcR (fragment) (across the origin): tetracycline efflux protein; tet; confers resistance to tetracycline
