[The description below was written by a language model from this plasmid's Addgene catalogue record and pLannotate feature annotations shown in this document.]
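Description:
pNeg-Ma-barnase-TAG3-TAG45 is a custom, roughly 4.7 kb bacterial expression plasmid used as the negative-selection component in directed evolution of Methanomethylophilus alvus pyrrolysyl-tRNA synthetase (Pyl-RS) variants that encode non-canonical amino acids (ncAAs). It replicates in E. coli from a p15A origin, which keeps copy number low and is compatible with ColE1-type plasmids, so it can coexist with a separate plasmid carrying a synthetase library. Selection is by chloramphenicol, through a cat gene driven by its own promoter. The feature table also shows short fragments of rop, TcR, lacI, lacZα, IS1 and an RSF origin. These look like non-functional remnants of earlier backbone construction or partial annotation matches.

The payload has two parts. The first is the Bacillus amyloliquefaciens barnase gene, encoding a highly toxic ribonuclease. It sits under the arabinose-inducible araBAD promoter with the divergently transcribed araC regulator, and is followed by the rrnB T1 and T2 terminators. Its coding sequence is interrupted by amber (TAG) stop codons at positions 3 and 45, which is probably why the annotation calls it a fragment. The second part is the 69 nt M. alvus Pyl-tRNA(6), an amber suppressor tRNA that the record says is expressed from an lpp promoter, although neither the tRNA nor that promoter appears in the automated feature table.

In use, cells carrying synthetase variants are grown without the target ncAA. Any variant that charges the tRNA with a canonical amino acid suppresses both TAG codons, produces full-length barnase and kills its host. This removes non-selective synthetases from the pool and leaves those that depend on the ncAA.
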