Addgene plasmid #197572: pNeg-Ma-barnase-TAG3-TAG45
Purpose: Negative selection plasmid for selecting ncAA-encoding Methanomethylophilus alvus Pyl-RS mutants. Expresses 2xTAG-codon interrupted barnase gene and M. alvus Pyl-tRNA(6). p15a origin of replication.
Depositing lab: Ryan Mehl. Depositing organization: Oregon State University. Publication: Generating Efficient Methanomethylophilus alvus Pyrrolysyl-tRNA Synthetases for Structurally Diverse Non-Canonical Amino Acids. Avila-Crump S, Hemshorn ML, Jones CM, Mbengi L, Meyer K, Griffis JA, Jana S, Petrina GE, Pagar VV, Karplus PA, Petersson EJ, Perona JJ, Mehl RA, Cooley RB. ACS Chem Biol. 2022 Dec 16;17(12):3458-3469. doi: 10.1021/acschembio.2c00639. Epub 2022 Nov 16. PubMed 36383641.
Backbone
  Vector backbone: Custom
  Total vector size (bp): 4727
  Vector type: Bacterial Expression
Growth in bacteria
  Bacterial resistance: Chloramphenicol, 25 μg/mL
  Growth temperature: 37°C
  Growth strain: DH5alpha
  Copy number: Low Copy
Gene/Insert 1
  Gene/Insert name: Barnase - 2xTAG
  Species: Bacillus amyloliquefaciens
  Insert size (bp): 336
  Mutation: 3TAG and 45TAG
  Promoter: araC
  Tag / fusion protein: none
  Cloning method: Restriction Enzyme; 5′ cloning site NcoI (not destroyed); 3′ cloning site XhoI (not destroyed)
  Sequencing primers: 5′ ATGCCATAGCATTTTTATCC
Gene/Insert 2
  Gene/Insert name: M. alvus Pyl-tRNA (6)
  Species: Methanomethylophilus alvus
  Insert size (bp): 69
  Promoter: lpp
  Cloning method: Gibson Cloning
  Sequencing primers: 5′ CCTGTTCAGCTACTGACGGGG
Terms and licenses: Academic/Nonprofit Terms; Industry Terms: Not Available to Industry
How to cite: pNeg-Ma-barnase-TAG3-TAG45 was a gift from Ryan Mehl (Addgene plasmid # 197572 ; http://n2t.net/addgene:197572 ; RRID:Addgene_197572)
